Addgene plasmid #126321: pGWB14-LYX103
Purpose: With a Nicotiana benthamiana transcription factor in PGWB14 backbone, for Agrobacterium mediated transient or stable expression corresponding transcription factor fused with a C-terminal HA tag.
Depositing lab: Silin Zhong. Depositing organization: Chinese University of Hong Kong.
Backbone
  Vector backbone: pGWB14
  Vector type: Plant Expression
  Selectable markers: Hygromycin
Growth in bacteria
  Bacterial resistance: Kanamycin, 50 μg/mL
  Growth temperature: 37°C
  Growth strain: DH5alpha
  Copy number: Low Copy
Gene/Insert
  Gene/Insert name: Niben101Scf06923g00002.1
  Species: Nicotiana benthamiana
  Promoter: CaMV 35S
  Tag / fusion protein: HA (C terminal on insert)
  Cloning method: Gibson Cloning
Terms and licenses: Academic/Nonprofit Terms; Industry Terms: Not Available to Industry
How to cite: pGWB14-LYX103 was a gift from Silin Zhong (Addgene plasmid # 126321 ; http://n2t.net/addgene:126321 ; RRID:Addgene_126321)
