[The description below was written by a language model from this plasmid's Addgene catalogue record and pLannotate feature annotations shown in this document.]
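Description:
pGWB14-LYX103 is a plant binary expression vector built on the pGWB14 backbone and intended for Agrobacterium-mediated transient or stable expression of a Nicotiana benthamiana transcription factor (gene model Niben101Scf06923g00002.1) carrying a C-terminal HA tag. The backbone is a low-copy, broad-host-range IncP-type replicon. It has oriV with the trfA replication protein for maintenance in both E. coli and Agrobacterium, and oriT with traJ for mobilisation. A kanamycin resistance gene provides bacterial selection. The annotation also picks up remnants typical of this vector lineage, such as partial tetracycline resistance genes, an IS1 element and lacZα/M13 fragments, which have no evident role in the construct's use.

Between the nopaline-type right and left T-DNA borders lie three cassettes. In the main one, a CaMV 35S promoter drives the insert, which is flanked by attB1 and attB2 Gateway sites, although the record lists Gibson cloning as the method. The insert is followed by a 3xHA epitope and the NOS terminator. The annotation tool matches the coding region to Arabidopsis HAT4/ATHB-2, which suggests the N. benthamiana gene encodes a related homeodomain-leucine zipper protein; this is only a similarity call. A second 35S-driven cassette encodes hygromycin phosphotransferase with a NOS terminator for selecting transformed plant tissue. The feature table also shows a third 35S cassette, not mentioned in the catalogue fields, which encodes the tomato bushy stunt virus P19 silencing suppressor with a CaMV polyadenylation signal. Co-delivered P19 would be expected to boost transgene accumulation during agroinfiltration. The HA tag allows immunodetection or pull-down of the expressed factor.
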