Features (pLannotate 1.2.2; 36 found; start..end, strand, type, name):
      3..89      -  CDS            traI (fragment): TRAI6_ECOLX - Experimental evidence at protein level: Swiss-Prot protein existence level 1. The initiation process of transfer DNA synthesis requires the interaction of at least three plasmid-specific components (TraH, I, and J) at the transfer origin resulting in the assembly of a specialised nucleoprotein complex - the relaxosome. Site- and strand-specific cleavage at the transfer origin is dependent on TraI and TraJ. From Escherichia coli.
    127..498     -  CDS            traJ: oriT-recognizing protein; traJ
    531..640     -  oriT           oriT: incP origin of transfer
    772..962     +  rep_origin     ori (fragment): high-copy-number ColE1/pMB1/pBR322/pUC origin of replication
   1321..1971    -  CDS            TetR: tetracycline resistance regulatory protein; tetR
   2077..2326    +  CDS            TcR (fragment): tetracycline efflux protein; tetA; confers resistance to tetracycline
   2436..2460    -  misc_feature   RB T-DNA repeat: right border repeat from nopaline C58 T-DNA
   2490..2508    +  misc_feature   MCS (fragment): pUC18/19 multiple cloning site
   2559..2904    +  promoter       CaMV 35S promoter: strong constitutive promoter from cauliflower mosaic virus
   2856..2902    +  promoter       minimal CaMV 35S promoter: minimal 35S promoter from cauliflower mosaic virus
   2914..2932    -  misc_feature   MCS (fragment): pUC18/19 multiple cloning site
   2943..3458    +  CDS            P19_TBSVC: Experimental evidence at protein level: Swiss-Prot protein existence level 1. Acts as a suppressor of RNA-mediated gene silencing, also known as post-transcriptional gene silencing (PTGS), a mechanism of plant viral defense that limits the accumulation of viral RNAs. Binds to short interfering RNAs (siRNAs) with high affinity. Acts as a molecular caliper to specifically select siRNAs based on the length of the duplex region of the RNA (By similarity). From Tomato bushy stunt virus (strain Cherry) (TBSV).
   3531..3707    +  polyA_signal   CaMV poly(A) signal: cauliflower mosaic virus polyadenylation signal
   4210..4551    +  promoter       CaMV 35S promoter: strong constitutive promoter from cauliflower mosaic virus
   4577..4601    +  protein_bind   attB1: mutant version of attB; recombination site for the Gateway® BP reaction BP Clonase™
   4613..5473    +  CDS            HAT4: HAT4_ARATH - Also known as ATHB-2. Experimental evidence at protein level: Swiss-Prot protein existence level 1. Probable transcription factor involved in the negative regulation of cell elongation and specific cell proliferation processes such as lateral root formation and secondary growth of the vascular system. Acts as mediator of the red/far-red light effects on leaf cell expansion in the shading response. Binds to the DNA sequence 5'- CAAT[GC]ATTG-3'. Negatively regulates its own expression. From Arabidopsis thaliana (Mouse-ear cress).
   5481..5505    -  protein_bind   attB2: mutant version of attB; recombination site for the Gateway® BP reaction BP Clonase™
   5534..5623    +  CDS            3xHA: three tandem HA epitope tags
   5657..5909    +  terminator     NOS terminator: nopaline synthase terminator and poly(A) signal
   6338..6590    -  terminator     NOS terminator: nopaline synthase terminator and poly(A) signal
   6614..7042    -  CDS            nos (fragment): DHNO_AGRT7 - Protein inferred from homology: Swiss-Prot protein existence level 3. From Agrobacterium tumefaciens (strain T37).
   7058..8083    -  CDS            HygR: aminoglycoside phosphotransferase from E. coli; aph(4)-Ia; confers resistance to hygromycin
   8093..8437    -  promoter       CaMV 35S promoter: strong constitutive promoter from cauliflower mosaic virus
   8094..8140    -  promoter       minimal CaMV 35S promoter: minimal 35S promoter from cauliflower mosaic virus
   8543..8698    +  CDS            lacZα (fragment) (sequence partly withheld): LacZα fragment of β-galactosidase; lacZ fragment
   8696..8996    +  rep_origin     M13 ori (fragment) (sequence partly withheld): M13 bacteriophage origin of replication; arrow indicates direction of (+) strand synthesis
   8997..9127    +  CDS            lacI (fragment): lac repressor; lacI; The lac repressor binds to the lac operator to inhibit transcription in E. coli. This inhibition can be relieved by adding lactose or isopropyl-β-D-thiogalactopyranoside (IPTG).
   9181..9205    -  misc_feature   LB T-DNA repeat: left border repeat from nopaline C58 T-DNA
  10662..10781   -  CDS            tetR (fragment): TETR1_ECOLX - Experimental evidence at protein level: Swiss-Prot protein existence level 1. TetR is the repressor of the tetracycline resistance element; its N-terminal region forms a helix-turn-helix structure and binds DNA. Binding of tetracycline to TetR reduces the repressor affinity for the tetracycline resistance gene (tetA) promoter operator sites. From Escherichia coli.
  10801..11949   -  CDS            trfA: trans-acting replication protein that binds to and activates oriV
  12248..13042   -  CDS            KanR: aminoglycoside phosphotransferase; aphA-3; confers resistance to kanamycin
  13234..14001   +  mobile_element IS1: prokaryotic transposable element IS1
  14010..14159   -  CDS            satA (fragment): STA_BACSU - Also known as yyaR. Experimental evidence at protein level: Swiss-Prot protein existence level 1. Involved in resistance to streptothricin, a broad-spectrum antibiotic produced by streptomycetes. Detoxifies streptothricin via acetylation of the beta amino group of the first beta-lysyl moiety of streptothricin. From Bacillus subtilis (strain 168).
  14158..14352   -  CDS            satA (fragment): STA_BACSU - Also known as yyaR. Experimental evidence at protein level: Swiss-Prot protein existence level 1. Involved in resistance to streptothricin, a broad-spectrum antibiotic produced by streptomycetes. Detoxifies streptothricin via acetylation of the beta amino group of the first beta-lysyl moiety of streptothricin. From Bacillus subtilis (strain 168).
  14355..14630   -  CDS            klaC (fragment): KLAC_ECOLX - Also known as telB. Protein predicted: Swiss-Prot protein existence level 4. Belongs to the kla operon, which is associated with cryptic tellurite resistance, and IncW plasmid fertility inhibition. From Escherichia coli.
  14694..15325   -  rep_origin     oriV: incP origin of replication
>Addgene plasmid #126321 | pGWB14-LYX103 | addgene full sequence | sequence record 247090 | Addgene NGS Result
TCGGTCTTGCCTTGCTCGTCGGTGATGTACTTCACCAGCTCCGCGAAGTCGCTCTTCTTGATGGAGCGCA
TGGGGACGTGCTTGGCAATCACGCGCACCCCCCGGCCGTTTTAGCGGCTAAAAAAGTCATGGCTCTGCCC
TCGGGCGGACCACGCCCATCATGACCTTGCCAAGCTCGTCCTGCTTCTCTTCGATCTTCGCCAGCAGGGC
GAGGATCGTGGCATCACCGAACCGCGCCGTGCGCGGGTCGTCGGTGAGCCAGAGTTTCAGCAGGCCGCCC
AGGCGGCCCAGGTCGCCATTGATGCGGGCCAGCTCGCGGACGTGCTCATAGTCCACGACGCCCGTGATTT
TGTAGCCCTGGCCGACGGCCAGCAGGTAGGCCGACAGGCTCATGCCGGCCGCCGCCGCCTTTTCCTCAAT
CGCTCTTCGTTCGTCTGGAAGGCAGTACACCTTGATAGGTGGGCTGCCCTTCCTGGTTGGCTTGGTTTCA
TCAGCCATCCGCTTGCCCTCATCTGTTACGCCGGCGGTAGCCGGCCAGCCTCGCAGAGCAGGATTCCCGT
TGAGCACCGCCAGGTGCGAATAAGGGACAGTGAAGAAGGAACACCCGCTCGCGGGTGGGCCTACTTCACC
TATCCTGCCCGGCTGACGCCGTTGGATACACCAAGGAAAGTCTACACGAACCCTTTGGCAAAATCCTGTA
TATCGTGCGAAAAAGGATGGATATACCGAAAAAATCGCTATAATGACCCCGAAGCAGGGTTATGCAGCGG
AAAAGCGCCACGCTTCCCGAAGGGAGAAAGGCGGACAGGTATCCGGTAAGCGGCAGGGTCGGAACAGGAG
AGCGCACGAGGGAGCTTCCAGGGGGAAACGCCTGGTATCTTTATAGTCCTGTCGGGTTTCGCCACCTCTG
ACTTGAGCGTCGATTTTTGTGATGCTCGTCAGGGGGGCGGAGCCTATGGAAAAACGCCAGCAACGCGGCC
TTTTTACGGTTCCTGGCCTTTTGCTGGCCTTTTGCTCACATGTTCTTTCCTGCGTTATCCCCTGATTCTG
TGGATAACCGTATTACCGCCTTTGAGTGAGCTGATACCGCTCGCCGCAGCCGAACGACCGAGCGCAGCGA
GTCAGTGAGCGAGGAAGCGGAAGAGCGCCAGAAGGCCGCCAGAGAGGCCGAGCGCGGCCGTGAGGCTTGG
ACGCTAGGGCAGGGCATGAAAAAGCCCGTAGCGGGCTGCTACGGGCGTCTGACGCGGTGGAAAGGGGGAG
GGGATGTTGTCTACATGGCTCTGCTGTAGTGAGTGGGTTGCGCTCCGGCAGCGGTCCTGATCAATCGTCA
CCCTTTCTCGGTCCTTCAACGTTCCTGACAACGAGCCTCCTTTTCGCCAATCCATCGACAATCACCGCGA
GTCCCTGCTCGAACGCTGCGTCCGGACCGGCTTCGTCGAAGGCGTCTATCGCGGCCCGCAACAGCGGCGA
GAGCGGAGCCTGTTCAACGGTGCCGCCGCGCTCGCCGGCATCGCTGTCGCCGGCCTGCTCCTCAAGCACG
GCCCCAACAGTGAAGTAGCTGATTGTCATCAGCGCATTGACGGCGTCCCCGGCCGAAAAACCCGCCTCGC
AGAGGAAGCGAAGCTGCGCGTCGGCCGTTTCCATCTGCGGTGCGCCCGGTCGCGTGCCGGCATGGATGCG
CGCGCCATCGCGGTAGGCGAGCAGCGCCTGCCTGAAGCTGCGGGCATTCCCGATCAGAAATGAGCGCCAG
TCGTCGTCGGCTCTCGGCACCGAATGCGTATGATTCTCCGCCAGCATGGCTTCGGCCAGTGCGTCGAGCA
GCGCCCGCTTGTTCCTGAAGTGCCAGTAAAGCGCCGGCTGCTGAACCCCCAACCGTTCCGCCAGTTTGCG
TGTCGTCAGACCGTCTACGCCGACCTCGTTCAACAGGTCCAGGGCGGCACGGATCACTGTATTCGGCTGC
AACTTTGTCATGCTTGACACTTTATCACTGATAAACATAATATGTCCACCAACTTATCAGTGATAAAGAA
TCCGCGCGTTCAATCGGACCAGCGGAGGCTGGTCCGGAGGCCAGACGTGAAACCCAACATACCCCTGATC
GTAATTCTGAGCACTGTCGCGCTCGACGCTGTCGGCATCGGCCTGATTATGCCGGTGCTGCCGGGCCTCC
TGCGCGATCTGGTTCACTCGAACGACGTCACCGCCCACTATGGCATTCTGCTGGCGCTGTATGCGTTGGT
GCAATTTGCCTGCGCACCTGTGCTGGGCGCGCTGTCGGATCGTTTCGGGCGGCGGCCAATCTTGCTCGTC
TCGCTGGCCGGCGCCAGATCTGGGGAACCCTGTGGTTGGCATGCACATACAAATGGACGAACGGATAAAC
CTTTTCACGCCCTTTTAAATATCCGATTATTCTAATAAACGCTCTTTTCTCTTAGGTTTACCCGCCAATA
TATCCTGTCAAACACTGATAGTTTAAACGTTGCGATTAAGAATTCGAGCTCGGTACCCCCCTACTCCAAA
AATGTCAAAGATACAGTCTCAGAAGACCAAAGGGCTATTGAGACTTTTCAACAAAGGGTAATTTCGGGAA
ACCTCCTCGGATTCCATTGCCCAGCTATCTGTCACTTCATCGAAAGGACAGTAGAAAAGGAAGGTGGCTC
CTACAAATGCCATCATTGCGATAAAGGAAAGGCTATCATTCAAGATGCCTCTGCCGACAGTGGTCCCAAA
GATGGACCCCCACCCACGAGGAGCATCGTGGAAAAAGAAGACGTTCCAACCACGTCTTCAAAGCAAGTGG
ATTGATGTGACATCTCCACTGACGTAAGGGATGACGCACAATCCCACTATCCTTCGCAAGACCCTTCCTC
TATATAAGGAAGTTCATTTCATTTGGAGAGGACAGCCCAAGCTTCGACTCTAGAGGATCCCCTTAAATCG
ATATGGAACGAGCTATACAAGGAAACGACGCTAGGGAACAAGCTAACAGTGAACGTTGGGATGGAGGATC
AGGAGGTACCACTTCTCCCTTCAAACTTCCTGACGAAAGTCCGAGTTGGACTGAGTGGCGGCTACATAAC
GATGAGACGAATTCGAATCAAGATAATCCCCTTGGTTTCAAGGAAAGCTGGGGTTTCGGGAAAGTTGTAT
TTAAGAGATATCTCAGATACGACAGGACGGAAGCTTCACTGCACAGAGTCCTTGGATCTTGGACGGGAGA
TTCGGTTAACTATGCAGCATCTCGATTTTTCGGTTTCGACCAGATCGGATGTACCTATAGTATTCGGTTT
CGAGGAGTTAGTATCACCGTTTCTGGAGGGTCTCGAACTCTTCAGCATCTCTGTGAGATGGCAATTCGGT
CTAAGCAAGAACTGCTACAGCTTGCCCCAATCGAAGTGGAAAGTAATGTATCAAGAGGATGCCCTGAAGG
TACTCAAACCTTCGAAAAAGAAAGCGAGTAAGTCGAGGGCGAGCTCGAATTCGGTACGCTGAAATCACCA
GTCTCTCTCTACAAATCTATCTCTCTCTATTTTCTCCATAAATAATGTGTGAGTAGTTTCCCGATAAGGG
AAATTAGGGTTCTTATAGGGTTTCGCTCATGTGTTGAGCATATAAGAAACCCTTAGTATGTATTTGTATT
TGTAAAATACTTCTATCAATAAAATTTCTAATTCCTAAAACCAAAATCCAGTACTAAAATCCAGATCTCC
CTGCAGGTCCCCAGATTAGCCTTTTCAATTTCAGAAAGAATGCTAACCCACAGATGGTTAGAGAGGCTTA
CGCAGCAGGTCTCATCAAGACGATCTACCCGAGCAATAATCTCCAGGAAATCAAATACCTTCCCAAGAAG
GTTAAAGATGCAGTCAAAAGATTCAGGACTAACTGCATCAAGAACACAGAGAAAGATATATTTCTCAAGA
TCAGAAGTACTATTCCAGTATGGACGATTCAAGGCTTGCTTCACAAACCAAGGCAAGTAATAGAGATTGG
AGTCTCTAAAAAGGTAGTTCCCACTGAATCAAAGGCCATGGAGTCAAAGATTCAAATAGAGGACCTAACA
GAACTCGCCGTAAAGACTGGCGAACAGTTCATACAGAGTCTCTTACGACTCAATGACAAGAAGAAAATCT
TCGTCAACATGGTGGAGCACGACACACTTGTCTACTCCAAAAATATCAAAGATACAGTCTCAGAAGACCA
AAGGGCAATTGAGACTTTTCAACAAAGGGTAATATCCGGAAACCTCCTCGGATTCCATTGCCCAGCTATC
TGTCACTTTATTGTGAAGATAGTGGAAAAGGAAGGTGGCTCCTACAAATGCCATCATTGCGATAAAGGAA
AGGCCATCGTTGAAGATGCCTCTGCCGACAGTGGTCCCAAAGATGGACCCCCACCCACGAGGAGCATCGT
GGAAAAAGAAGACGTTCCAACCACGTCTTCAAAGCAAGTGGATTGATGTGATATCTCCACTGACGTAAGG
GATGACGCACAATCCCACTATCCTTCGCAAGACCCTTCCTCTATATAAGGAAGTTCATTTCATTTGGAGA
GAACACGGGGGACTCTAGAGTTATCAACAAGTTTGTACAAAAAAGCAGGCTCCACCACTAGTATGATGGT
TGAGAAAGAAGATTTGGGGTTGAGTCTTAGCCTCAGTTTTCCAGATAATAACAAGAATAGTACAACCAAT
AATCCTTTGCAACATCATCAGCTCAATCTCATCCCTTCATCTTCACCTTTTAATCTCTTTCACAAAACTT
CTTGGACTGATTCTTTCCCTTCTTCAGATCGGAACTCGGAGACATGCAGAGTGGAGACAAGGACATTTCT
GAAGGTAATAGACGTGAACCGGCTGCCGGCGACGGCGGACGCCGATGAAGAAGCCGGCGTATCATCACCT
AATAACAGCACCATTTCGAGTGTGAGTGGAAATAAGAGAAGCGAAAGAGAGACAAATAACTGTGAGGAGC
ATGAAATAGAAAGGGCTTCTGATGAAGAAGACGGAGAAACTTCTAGAAAGAAACTTCGGCTTTCAAAAGA
CCAATCTGCCATTCTCGAAGAGACTTTCAAAGAACACAACACTCTCAATCCTAAACAAAAGCTGGCTTTG
GCTAAAAGACTGGGATTGAGACCTAGGCAAGTTGAGGTCTGGTTTCAGAACAGGAGGGCAAGGACAAAGT
TGAAGCAAACAGAAGTTGACTGCGAATTTTTGAAGAGATGTTGTGAGAATTTGACAGAGGAAAACCGGAG
ATTACTGAAGGAAGTTCAAGAGTTGAGGGCACTTAAGCTTTCACCTCAATTCTACATGCAAATGACTCCT
CCTACCACCCTTACCATGTGTCCTTCATGTGAGCGTGTCGGGGGCCCCTCAACCTCATCCGGTCCCACAT
CTTCACATGTGGGCCCGGCCCAACATAGGCCCATGCCATTTAACCTTTGGGCCGACACTCCACAATCCCT
TCACCCGAGATCTCCCGGGGACCCAGCTTTCTTGTACAAAGTGGTTGATAACAGCGGGTTAATTAACATC
TTTTACCCATACGATGTTCCTGACTATGCGGGCTATCCCTATGACGTCCCGGACTATGCAGGATCCTATC
CATATGACGTTCCAGATTACGCTGCTCAGTGCAGCGCTTAGAGCTCGAATTTCCCCGATCGTTCAAACAT
TTGGCAATAAAGTTTCTTAAGATTGAATCCTGTTGCCGGTCTTGCGATGATTATCATATAATTTCTGTTG
AATTACGTTAAGCATGTAATAATTAACATGTAATGCATGACGTTATTTATGAGATGGGTTTTTATGATTA
GAGTCCCGCAATTATACATTTAATACGCGATAGAAAACAAAATATAGCGCGCAAACTAGGATAAATTATC
GCGCGCGGTGTCATCTATGTTACTAGATCGGGAATTAGCTTCATCAACGCAAGACATGCGCACGACCGTC
TGACAGGAGAGGAATTTCCGACGAGCACAGAAAGGACTTGCTCTTGGACGTAGGCCTATTTCTCAGGCAC
ATGTATCAAGTGTTCGGACGTGGGTTTTCGATGGTGTATCAGCCGCCGCCAACTGGGAGATGAGGAGGCT
TTCTTGGGGGGCAGTCAGCAGTTCATTTCACAAGACAGAGGAACTTGTAAGGAGATGCACTGATTTATCT
TGGCGCAAACCAGCAGGACGAATTAGTGGGAATAGCCCGCGAATATCTAAGTTATGCCTGTCGGCATGAG
CAGAAACTTCCAATTCGAAACAGTTTGGAGAGGTTGTTTTTGGGCATACCTTTTGTTAGTCAGCCTCTCG
ATTGCTCATCGTCATTACACAGTACCGAAGTTTGATCGATCTAGTAACATAGATGACACCGCGCGCGATA
ATTTATCCTAGTTTGCGCGCTATATTTTGTTTTCTATCGCGTATTAAATGTATAATTGCGGGACTCTAAT
CATAAAAACCCATCTCATAAATAACGTCATGCATTACATGTTAATTATTACATGCTTAACGTAATTCAAC
AGAAATTATATGATAATCATCGCAAGACCGGCAACAGGATTCAATCTTAAGAAACTTTATTGCCAAATGT
TTGAACGATCTGCTTCGACGCACTCCTTCTTTACTCCACCATCTCGTCCTTATTGAAAACGTGGGTAGCA
CCAAAACGAATCAAGTCGCTGGAACTGAAGTTACCAATCACGCTGGATGATTTGCCAGTTGGATTAATCT
TGCCTTTCCCCGCATGAATAATATTGATGAATGCATGCGTGAGGGGTATTTCGATTTTGGCAATAGCTGC
AATTGCCGCGACATCCTCCAACGAGCATAATTCTTCAGAAAAATAGCGATGTTCCATGTTGTCAGGGCAT
GCATGATGCACGTTATGAGGTGACGGTGCTAGGCAGTATTCCCTCAAAGTTTCATAGTCAGTATCATATT
CATCATTGCATTCCTGCAAGAGAGAATTGAGACGCAATCCACACGCTGCGGCAACCTTCCGGCGTTCGTG
GTCTATTTGCTCTTGGACGTTGCAAACGTAAGTGTTGGATCCCGGTCGGCATCTACTCTATTCCTTTGCC
CTCGGACGAGTGCTGGGGCGTCGGTTTCCACTATCGGCGAGTACTTCTACACAGCCATCGGTCCAGACGG
CCGCGCTTCTGCGGGCGATTTGTGTACGCCCGACAGTCCCGGCTCCGGATCGGACGATTGCGTCGCATCG
ACCCTGCGCCCAAGCTGCATCATCGAAATTGCCGTCAACCAAGCTCTGATAGAGTTGGTCAAGACCAATG
CGGAGCATATACGCCCGGAGCCGCGGCGATCCTGCAAGCTCCGGATGCCTCCGCTCGAAGTAGCGCGTCT
GCTGCTCCATACAAGCCAACCACGGCCTCCAGAAGAAGATGTTGGCGACCTCGTATTGGGAATCCCCGAA
CATCGCCTCGCTCCAGTCAATGACCGCTGTTATGCGGCCATTGTCCGTCAGGACATTGTTGGAGCCGAAA
TCCGCGTGCACGAGGTGCCGGACTTCGGGGCAGTCCTCGGCCCAAAGCATCAGCTCATCGAGAGCCTGCG
CGACGGACGCACTGACGGTGTCGTCCATCACAGTTTGCCAGTGATACACATGGGGATCAGCAATCGCGCA
TATGAAATCACGCCATGTAGTGTATTGACCGATTCCTTGCGGTCCGAATGGGCCGAACCCGCTCGTCTGG
CTAAGATCGGCCGCAGCGATCGCATCCATGGCCTCCGCGACCGGCTGCAGAACAGCGGGCAGTTCGGTTT
CAGGCAGGTCTTGCAACGTGACACCCTGTGCACGGCGGGAGATGCAATAGGTCAGGCTCTCGCTGAATTC
CCCAATGTCAAGCACTTCCGGAATCGGGAGCGCGGCCGATGCAAAGTGCCGATAAACATAACGATCTTTG
TAGAAACCATCGGCGCAGCTATTTACCCGCAGGACATATCCACGCCCTCCTACATCGAAGCTGAAAGCAC
GAGATTCTTCGCCCTCCGAGAGCTGCATCAGGTCGGAGACGCTGTCGAACTTTTCGATCAGAAACTTCTC
GACAGACGTCGCGGTGAGTTCAGGCTTTTTCATATCGGGGTCGTCCTCTCCAAATGAAATGAACTTCCTT
ATATAGAGGAAGGGTCTTGCGAAGGATAGTGGGATTGTGCGTCATCCCTTACGTCAGTGGAGATATCACA
TCAATCCACTTGCTTTGAAGACGTGGTTGGAACGTCTTCTTTTTCCACGATGCTCCTCGTGGGTGGGGGT
CCATCTTTGGGACCACTGTCGGCAGAGGCATCTTGAACGATAGCCTTTCCTTTATCGCAATGATGGCATT
TGTAGGTGCCACCTTCCTTTTCTACTGTCCTTTTGATGAAGTGACAGATAGCTGGGCAATGGAATCCGAG
GAGGTTTCCCGATATTACCCTTTGTTGAAAAGTCTCAATAGCCCTTTGGTCTTCTGAGACTGTATCTTTG
ATATTCTTGGAGTAGACGAGAGTGTCGTGCTCCACCATGTTGACGGATCTCTAGGACGCGTCCTAGAAGC
TAATTCACTGGCCGTCGTTTTACAACGTCGTGACTGGGAAAACCCTGGCGTTACCCAACTTAATCGCCTT
GCAGCACATCCCCCTTTCGCCAGCTGGCGTAATAGCGAAGAGGCCCGCACCGATCGCCCTTCCCAACAGT
TGCGCAGCCTGAATG
[44 nt withheld, positions 8696-8739]
C
[141 nt withheld, positions 8741-8881]
CCTTTGACGTTGGAGTCCACGTTCTTT
[37 nt withheld, positions 8909-8945]
ACCCTATCTCGGGCTATTCTTTTGATTTATAAGGGATTTTGCCGATTTCGGAACCACCATCAAACAGGAT
TTTCGCCTGCTGGGGCAAACCAGCGTGGACCGCTTGCTGCAACTCTCTCAGGGCCAGGCGGTGAAGGGCA
ATCAGCTGTTGCCCGTCTCACTGGTGAAAAGAAAAACCACCCCAGTACATTAAAAACGTCCGCAATGTGT
TATTAAGTTGTCTAAGCGTCAATTTGTTTACACCACAATATATCCTGCCACCAGCCAGCCAACAGCTCCC
CGACCGGCAGCTCGGCACAAAATCACCACTCGATACAGGCAGCCCATCAGTCCGGGACGGCGTCAGCGGG
AGAGCCGTTGTAAGGCGGCAGACTTTGCTCATGTTACCGATGCTATTCGGAAGAACGGCAACTAAGCTGC
CGGGTTTGAAACACGGATGATCTCGCGGAGGGTAGCATGTTGATTGTAACGATGACAGAGCGTTGCTGCC
TGTGATCAAATATCATCTCCCTCGCAGAGATCCGAATTATCAGCCTTCTTATTCATTTCTCGCTTAACCG
TGACAGGCTGTCGATCTTGAGAACTATGCCGACATAATAGGAAATCGCTGGATAAAGCCGCTGAGGAAGC
TGAGTGGCGCTATTTCTTTAGAAGTGAACGTTGACGATATCAACTCCCCTATCCATTGCTCACCGAATGG
TACAGGTCGGGGACCCGAAGTTCCGACTGTCGGCCTGATGCATCCCCGGCTGATCGACCCCAGATCTGGG
GCTGAGAAAGCCCAGTAAGGAAACAACTGTAGGTTCGAGTCGCGAGATCCCCCGGAACCAAAGGAAGTAG
GTTAAACCCGCTCCGATCAGGCCGAGCCACGCCAGGCCGAGAACATTGGTTCCTGTAGGCATCGGGATTG
GCGGATCAAACACTAAAGCTACTGGAACGAGCAGAAGTCCTCCGGCCGCCAGTTGCCAGGCGGTAAAGGT
GAGCAGAGGCACGGGAGGTTGCCACTTGCGGGTCAGCACGGTTCCGAACGCCATGGAAACCGCCCCCGCC
AGGCCCGCTGCGACGCCGACAGGATCTAGCGCTGCGTTTGGTGTCAACACCAACAGCGCCACGCCCGCAG
TTCCGCAAATAGCCCCCAGGACCGCCATCAATCGTATCGGGCTACCTAGCAGAGCGGCAGAGATGAACAC
GACCATCAGCGGCTGCACAGCGCCTACCGTCGCCGCGACCCCGCCCGGCAGGCGGTAGACCGAAATAAAC
AACAAGCTCCAGAATAGCGAAATATTAAGTGCGCCGAGGATGAAGATGCGCATCCACCAGATTCCCGTTG
GAATCTGTCGGACGATCATCACGAGCAATAAACCCGCCGGCAACGCCCGCAGCAGCATACCGGCGACCCC
TCGGCCTCGCTGTTCGGGCTCCACGAAAACGCCGGACAGATGCGCCTTGTGAGCGTCCTTGGGGCCGTCC
TCCTGTTTGAAGACCGACAGCCCAATGATCTCGCCGTCGATGTAGGCGCCGAATGCCACGGCATCTCGCA
ACCGTTCAGCGAACGCCTCCATGGGCTTTTTCTCCTCGTGCTCGTAAACGGACCCGAACATCTCTGGAGC
TTTCTTCAGGGCCGACAATCGGATCTCGCGGAAATCCTGCACGTCGGCCGCTCCAAGCCGTCGAATCTGA
GCCTTAATCACAATTGTCAATTTTAATCCTCTGTTTATCGGCAGTTCGTAGAGCGCGCCGTGCGTCCCGA
GCGATACTGAGCGAAGCAAGTGCGTCGAGCAGTGCCCGCTTGTTCCTGAAATGCCAGTAAAGCGCTGGCT
GCTGAACCCCCAGCCGGAACTGACCCCACAAGGCCCTAGCGTTTGCAATGCACCAGGTCATCATTGACCC
AGGCGTGTTCCACCAGGCCGCTGCCTCGCAACTCTTCGCAGGCTTCGCCGACCTGCTCGCGCCACTTCTT
CACGCGGGTGGAATCCGATCCGCACATGAGGCGGAAGGTTTCCAGCTTGAGCGGGTACGGCTCCCGGTGC
GAGCTGAAATAGTCGAACATCCGTCGGGCCGTCGGCGACAGCTTGCGGTACTTCTCCCATATGAATTTCG
TGTAGTGGTCGCCAGCAAACAGCACGACGATTTCCTCGTCGATCAGGACCTGGCAACGGGACGTTTTCTT
GCCACGGTCCAGGACGCGGAAGCGGTGCAGCAGCGACACCGATTCCAGGTGCCCAACGCGGTCGGACGTG
AAGCCCATCGCCGTCGCCTGTAGGCGCGACAGGCATTCCTCGGCCTTCGTGTAATACCGGCCATTGATCG
ACCAGCCCAGGTCCTGGCAAAGCTCGTAGAACGTGAAGGTGATCGGCTCGCCGATAGGGGTGCGCTTCGC
GTACTCCAACACCTGCTGCCACACCAGTTCGTCATCGTCGGCCCGCAGCTCGACGCCGGTGTAGGTGATC
TTCACGTCCTTGTTGACGTGGAAAATGACCTTGTTTTGCAGCGCCTCGCGCGGGATTTTCTTGTTGCGCG
TGGTGAACAGGGCAGAGCGGGCCGTGTCGTTTGGCATCGCTCGCATCGTGTCCGGCCACGGCGCAATATC
GAACAAGGAAAGCTGCATTTCCTTGATCTGCTGCTTCGTGTGTTTCAGCAACGCGGCCTGCTTGGCCTCG
CTGACCTGTTTTGCCAGGTCCTCGCCGGCGGTTTTTCGCTTCTTGGTCGTCATAGTTCCTCGCGTGTCGA
TGGTCATCGACTTCGCCAAACCTGCCGCCTCCTGTTCGAGACGACGCGAACGCTCCACGGCGGCCGATGG
CGCGGGCAGGGCAGGGGGAGCCAGTTGCACGCTGTCGCGCTCGATCTTGGCCGTAGCTTGCTGGACCATC
GAGCCGACGGACTGGAAGGTTTCGCGGGGCGCACGCATGACGGTGCGGCTTGCGATGGTTTCGGCATCCT
CGGCGGAAAACCCCGCGTCGATCAGTTCTTGCCTGTATGCCTTCCGGTCAAACGTCCGATTCATTCACCC
TCCTTGCGGGATTGCCCCGACTCACGCCGGGGCAATGTGCCCTTATTCCTGATTTGACCCGCCTGGTGCC
TTGGTGTCCAGATAATCCACCTTATCGGCAATGAAGTCGGTCCCGTAGACCGTCTGGCCGTCCTTCTCGT
ACTTGGTATTCCGAATCTTGCCCTGCACGAATACCAGCGACCCCTTGCCCAAATACTTGCCGTGGGCCTC
GGCCTGAGAGCCAAAACACTTGATGCGGAAGAAGTCGGTGCGCTCCTGCTTGTCGCCGGCATCGTTGCGC
CACATCTAGGTACTAAAACAATTCATCCAGTAAAATATAATATTTTATTTTCTCCCAATCAGGCTTGATC
CCCAGTAAGTCAAAAAATAGCTCGACATACTGTTCTTCCCCGATATCCTCCCTGATCGACCGGACGCAGA
AGGCAATGTCATACCACTTGTCCGCCCTGCCGCTTCTCCCAAGATCAATAAAGCCACTTACTTTGCCATC
TTTCACAAAGATGTTGCTGTCTCCCAGGTCGCCGTGGGAAAAGACAAGTTCCTCTTCGGGCTTTTCCGTC
TTTAAAAAATCATACAGCTCGCGCGGATCTTTAAATGGAGTGTCTTCTTCCCAGTTTTCGCAATCCACAT
CGGCCAGATCGTTATTCAGTAAGTAATCCAATTCGGCTAAGCGGCTGTCTAAGCTATTCGTATAGGGACA
ATCCGATATGTCGATGGAGTGAAAGAGCCTGATGCACTCCGCATACAGCTCGATAATCTTTTCAGGGCTT
TGTTCATCTTCATACTCTTCCGAGCAAAGGACGCCATCGGCCTCACTCATGAGCAGATTGCTCCAGCCAT
CATGCCGTTCAAAGTGCAGGACCTTTGGAACAGGCAGCTTTCCTTCCAGCCATAGCATCATGTCCTTTTC
CCGTTCCACATCATAGGTGGTCCCTTTATACCGGCTGTCCGTCATTTTTAAATATAGGTTTTCATTTTCT
CCCACCAGCTTATATACCTTAGCAGGAGACATTCCTTCCGTATCTTTTACGCAGCGGTATTTTTCGATCA
GTTTTTTCAATTCCGGTGATATTCTCATTTTAGCCATTTATTATTTCCTTCCTCTTTTCTACAGTATTTA
AAGATACCCCAAGAAGCTAATTATAACAAGACGAACTCCAATTCACTGTTCCTTGCATTCTAAAACCTTA
AATACCAGAAAACAGCTTTTTCAAAGTTGTTTTCAAAGTTGGCGTATAACATAGTATCGACGGAGCCGAT
TTTGAAACCACAATTATGGGTGATGCTGCCAACTTACTGATTTAGTGTATGATGGTGTTTTTGAGGTGCT
CCAGTGGCTTCTGTTTCTATCAGCTGTCCCTCCTGTTCAGCTACTGACGGGGTGGTGCGTAACGGCAAAA
GCACCGCCGGACATCAGCGCTATCTCTGCTCTCACTGCCGTAAAACATGGCAACTGCAGTTCACTTACAC
CGCTTCTCAACCCGGTACGCACCAGAAAATCATTGATATGGCCATGAATGGCGTTGGATGCCGGGCAACA
GCCCGCATTATGGGCGTTGGCCTCAACACGATTTTACGTCACTTAAAAAACTCAGGCCGCAGTCGGTAAC
CTCGCGCATACAGCCGGGCAGTGACGTCATCGTCTGCGCGGAAATGGACGAACAGTGGGGCTATGTCGGG
GCTAAATCGCGCCAGCGCTGGCTGTTTTACGCGTATGACAGTCTCCGGAAGACGGTTGTTGCGCACGTAT
TCGGTGAACGCACTATGGCGACGCTGGGGCGTCTTATGAGCCTGCTGTCACCCTTTGACGTGGTGATATG
GATGACGGATGGCTGGCCGCTGTATGAATCCCGCCTGAAGGGAAAGCTGCACGTAATCAGCAAGCGATAT
ACGCAGCGAATTGAGCGGCATAACCTGAATCTGAGGCAGCACCTGGCACGGCTGGGACGGAAGTCGCTGT
CGTTCTCAAAATCGGTGGAGCTGCATGACAAAGTCATCGGGCATTATCTGAACATAAAACACTATCAATA
AGTTGGAGTCATTACCCAATTATGATAGAATTTACAAGCTATAAGGTTATTGTCCTGGGTTTCAAGCATT
AGTCCATGCAAGTTTTTATGCTTTGCCCATTCTATAGATATATTGATAAGCGCGCTGCCTATGCCTTGCC
CCCTGAAATCCTTACATACGGCGATATCTTCTATATAAAAGATATATTATCTTATCAGTATTGTCAATAT
ATTCAAGGCAATCTGCCTCCTCATCCTCTTCATCCTCTTCGTCTTGGTAGCTTTTTAAATATGGCGCTTC
ATAGAGTAATTCTGTAAAGGTCCAATTCTCGTTTTCATACCTCGGTATAATCTTACCTATCACCTCAAAT
GGTTCGCTGGGTTTATCGCACCCCCGAACACGAGCACGGCACCCGCGACCACTATGCCAAGAATGCCCAA
GGTAAAAATTGCCGGCCCCGCCATGAAGTCCGTGAATGCCCCGACGGCCGAAGTGAAGGGCAGGCCGCCA
CCCAGGCCGCCGCCCTCACTGCCCGGCACCTGGTCGCTGAATGTCGATGCCAGCACCTGCGGCACGTCAA
TGCTTCCGGGCGTCGCGCTCGGGCTGATCGCCCATCCCGTTACTGCCCCGATCCCGGCAATGGCAAGGAC
TGCCAGCGCTGCCATTTTTGGGGTGAGGCCGTTCGCGGCCGAGGGGCGCAGCCCCTGGGGGGATGGGAGG
CCCGCGTTAGCGGGCCGGGAGGGTTCGAGAAGGGGGGGCACCCCCCTTCGGCGTGCGCGGTCACGCGCAC
AGGGCGCAGCCCTGGTTAAAAACAAGGTTTATAAATATTGGTTTAAAAGCAGGTTAAAAGACAGGTTAGC
GGTGGCCGAAAAACGGGCGGAAACCCTTGCAAATGCTGGATTTTCTGCCTGTGGACAGCCCCTCAAATGT
CAATAGGTGCGCCCCTCATCTGTCAGCACTCTGCCCCTCAAGTGTCAAGGATCGCGCCCCTCATCTGTCA
GTAGTCGCGCCCCTCAAGTGTCAATACCGCAGGGCACTTATCCCCAGGCTTGTCCACATCATCTGTGGGA
AACTCGCGTAAAATCAGGCGTTTTCGCCGATTTGCGAGGCTGGCCAGCTCCACGTCGCCGGCCGAAATCG
AGCCTGCCCCTCATCTGTCAACGCCGCGCCGGGTGAGTCGGCCCCTCAAGTGTCAACGTCCGCCCCTCAT
CTGTCAGTGAGGGCCAAGTTTTCCGCGAGGTATCCACAACGCCGGCGGCCGCGGTGTCTCGCACACGGCT
TCGACGGCGTTTCTGGCGCGTTTGCAGGGCCATAGACGGCCGCCAGCCCAGCGGCGAGGGCAACCAGCCC
GGTGAGCGTCGGAAAGGCGC
